>Addgene plasmid #113671 | pCDB327 | addgene full sequence | sequence record 221696 | Addgene NGS Result
ACGGGGCCTGCCACCATACCCACGCCGAAACAAGCGCTCATGAGCCCGAAGTGGCGAGCCCGATCTTCCC
CATCGGTGATGTCGGCGATATAGGCGCCAGCAACCGCACCTGTGGCGCCGGTGATGCCGGCCACGATGCG
TCCGGCGTAGAGGATCGAGATCTCGATCCCGCGAAATTAATACGACTCACTATAGGGGAATTGTGAGCGG
ATAACAATTCCCCTCTAGAAATAATTTTGTTTAACTTTAAGAAGGAGATATACCATGGGCCACCATCACC
ATCACCACGGTTCTCTGGTGCCAGAGCTGAACGAAAAGGACGACGACCAGGTTCAGAAAGCGCTCGATTC
TCGCGAAAACACCCAGCTGATGAACCGTGACAACATCGAAATCACCGTGCGTGACTTCAAAACCCTGGAG
CCGCGTCGCTGGCTCAACGACACCATCATCGAGTTTTTCATGAAGTACATCGAGAAGTCCACCCCGAACA
CTGTGGCGTTCAACTCTTTCTTCTACACCAACCTCTCCGAACGTGGTTACCAGGGTGTGCGTCGTTGGAT
GAAGCGCAAAAAAACCCAGATCGACAAACTGGACAAAATCTTCACTCCGATCAACCTGAACCAGTCTCAC
TGGGCGCTGGGCATTATTGACCTGAAAAAGAAAACCATTGGCTACGTGGACTCTCTCTCCAACGGTCCAA
ACGACTCCTCTAAGCAGATCCTGACCGACCTGCAGAAATACGTTGAAGAAGAATCTAAACACACCATCGG
CGAAGACTTTGACCTCCGTCACCTCGACTGCCCGCAGCAGCCAAACGGTTATGATTGCGGTATCTATGTT
TGCATGAACACCCTCTACGGTTCTGCGGACGCTCCGCTCGACTTCGACTCTAAAGACGCTGAGCGTATGC
GCCGTTTCATCGCGCACCTGATCCTCACCGACGCGCTGAAACTCGAGCACCACCACCACCACCACTGAGA
TCCGGCTGCTAACAAAGCCCGAAAGGAAGCTGAGTTGGCTGCTGCCACCGCTGAGCAATAACTAGCATAA
CCCCTTGGGGCCTCTAAACGGGTCTTGAGGGGTTTTTTGCTGAAAGGAGGAACTATATCCGGATTGGCGA
ATGGG
[124 nt withheld, positions 1126-1249]
C
[91 nt withheld, positions 1251-1341]
A
[49 nt withheld, positions 1343-1391]
CCTTTGACGTTGGAGTCCACGTTCTTT
[37 nt withheld, positions 1419-1455]
ACCCTATCTCGGTCTATTCTTTTGATTTATAAGGGATTTTGCCGATTTCGGCCTATTGGTTAAAAAATGA
GCTGATTTAACAAAAATTTAACGCGAATTTTAACAAAATATTAACGCTTACAATTTAGGTGGCACTTTTC
GGGGAAATGTGCGCGGAACCCCTATTTGTTTATTTTTCTAAATACATTCAAATATGTATCCGCTCATGAA
TTAATTCTTAGAAAAACTCATCGAGCATCAAATGAAACTGCAATTTATTCATATCAGGATTATCAATACC
ATATTTTTGAAAAAGCCGTTTCTGTAATGAAGGAGAAAACTCACCGAGGCAGTTCCATAGGATGGCAAGA
TCCTGGTATCGGTCTGCGATTCCGACTCGTCCAACATCAATACAACCTATTAATTTCCCCTCGTCAAAAA
TAAGGTTATCAAGTGAGAAATCACCATGAGTGACGACTGAATCCGGTGAGAATGGCAAAAGTTTATGCAT
TTCTTTCCAGACTTGTTCAACAGGCCAGCCATTACGCTCGTCATCAAAATCACTCGCATCAACCAAACCG
TTATTCATTCGTGATTGCGCCTGAGCGAGACGAAATACGCGATCGCTGTTAAAAGGACAATTACAAACAG
GAATCGAATGCAACCGGCGCAGGAACACTGCCAGCGCATCAACAATATTTTCACCTGAATCAGGATATTC
TTCTAATACCTGGAATGCTGTTTTCCCGGGGATCGCAGTGGTGAGTAACCATGCATCATCAGGAGTACGG
ATAAAATGCTTGATGGTCGGAAGAGGCATAAATTCCGTCAGCCAGTTTAGTCTGACCATCTCATCTGTAA
CATCATTGGCAACGCTACCTTTGCCATGTTTCAGAAACAACTCTGGCGCATCGGGCTTCCCATACAATCG
ATAGATTGTCGCACCTGATTGCCCGACATTATCGCGAGCCCATTTATACCCATATAAATCAGCATCCATG
TTGGAATTTAATCGCGGCCTAGAGCAAGACGTTTCCCGTTGAATATGGCTCATAACACCCCTTGTATTAC
TGTTTATGTAAGCAGACAGTTTTATTGTTCATGACCAAAATCCCTTAACGTGAGTTTTCGTTCCACTGAG
CGTCAGACCCCGTAGAAAAGATCAAAGGATCTTCTTGAGATCCTTTTTTTCTGCGCGTAATCTGCTGCTT
GCAAACAAAAAAACCACCGCTACCAGCGGTGGTTTGTTTGCCGGATCAAGAGCTACCAACTCTTTTTCCG
AAGGTAACTGGCTTCAGCAGAGCGCAGATACCAAATACTGTCCTTCTAGTGTAGCCGTAGTTAGGCCACC
ACTTCAAGAACTCTGTAGCACCGCCTACATACCTCGCTCTGCTAATCCTGTTACCAGTGGCTGCTGCCAG
TGGCGATAAGTCGTGTCTTACCGGGTTGGACTCAAGACGATAGTTACCGGATAAGGCGCAGCGGTCGGGC
TGAACGGGGGGTTCGTGCACACAGCCCAGCTTGGAGCGAACGACCTACACCGAACTGAGATACCTACAGC
GTGAGCTATGAGAAAGCGCCACGCTTCCCGAAGGGAGAAAGGCGGACAGGTATCCGGTAAGCGGCAGGGT
CGGAACAGGAGAGCGCACGAGGGAGCTTCCAGGGGGAAACGCCTGGTATCTTTATAGTCCTGTCGGGTTT
CGCCACCTCTGACTTGAGCGTCGATTTTTGTGATGCTCGTCAGGGGGGCGGAGCCTATGGAAAAACGCCA
GCAACGCGGCCTTTTTACGGTTCCTGGCCTTTTGCTGGCCTTTTGCTCACATGTTCTTTCCTGCGTTATC
CCCTGATTCTGTGGATAACCGTATTACCGCCTTTGAGTGAGCTGATACCGCTCGCCGCAGCCGAACGACC
GAGCGCAGCGAGTCAGTGAGCGAGGAAGCGGAAGAGCGCCTGATGCGGTATTTTCTCCTTACGCATCTGT
GCGGTATTTCACACCGCAATGGTGCACTCTCAGTACAATCTGCTCTGATGCCGCATAGTTAAGCCAGTAT
ACACTCCGCTATCGCTACGTGACTGGGTCATGGCTGCGCCCCGACACCCGCCAACACCCGCTGACGCGCC
CTGACGGGCTTGTCTGCTCCCGGCATCCGCTTACAGACAAGCTGTGACCGTCTCCGGGAGCTGCATGTGT
CAGAGGTTTTCACCGTCATCACCGAAACGCGCGAGGCAGCTGCGGTAAAGCTCATCAGCGTGGTCGTGAA
GCGATTCACAGATGTCTGCCTGTTCATCCGCGTCCAGCTCGTTGAGTTTCTCCAGAAGCGTTAATGTCTG
GCTTCTGATAAAGCGGGCCATGTTAAGGGCGGTTTTTTCCTGTTTGGTCACTGATGCCTCCGTGTAAGGG
GGATTTCTGTTCATGGGGGTAATGATACCGATGAAACGAGAGAGGATGCTCACGATACGGGTTACTGATG
ATGAACATGCCCGGTTACTGGAACGTTGTGAGGGTAAACAACTGGCGGTATGGATGCGGCGGGACCAGAG
AAAAATCACTCAGGGTCAATGCCAGCGCTTCGTTAATACAGATGTAGGTGTTCCACAGGGTAGCCAGCAG
CATCCTGCGATGCAGATCCGGAACATAATGGTGCAGGGCGCTGACTTCCGCGTTTCCAGACTTTACGAAA
CACGGAAACCGAAGACCATTCATGTTGTTGCTCAGGTCGCAGACGTTTTGCAGCAGCAGTCGCTTCACGT
TCGCTCGCGTATCGGTGATTCATTCTGCTAACCAGTAAGGCAACCCCGCCAGCCTAGCCGGGTCCTCAAC
GACAGGAGCACGATCATGCGCACCCGTGGGGCCGCCATGCCGGCGATAATGGCCTGCTTCTCGCCGAAAC
GTTTGGTGGCGGGACCAGTGACGAAGGCTTGAGCGAGGGCGTGCAAGATTCCGAATACCGCAAGCGACAG
GCCGATCATCGTCGCGCTCCAGCGAAAGCGGTCCTCGCCGAAAATGACCCAGAGCGCTGCCGGCACCTGT
CCTACGAGTTGCATGATAAAGAAGACAGTCATAAGTGCGGCGACGATAGTCATGCCCCGCGCCCACCGGA
AGGAGCTGACTGGGTTGAAGGCTCTCAAGGGCATCGGTCGAGATCCCGGTGCCTAATGAGTGAGCTAACT
TACATTAATTGCGTTGCGCTCACTGCCCGCTTTCCAGTCGGGAAACCTGTCGTGCCAGCTGCATTAATGA
ATCGGCCAACGCGCGGGGAGAGGCGGTTTGCGTATTGGGCGCCAGGGTGGTTTTTCTTTTCACCAGTGAG
ACGGGCAACAGCTGATTGCCCTTCACCGCCTGGCCCTGAGAGAGTTGCAGCAAGCGGTCCACGCTGGTTT
GCCCCAGCAGGCGAAAATCCTGTTTGATGGTGGTTAACGGCGGGATATAACATGAGCTGTCTTCGGTATC
GTCGTATCCCACTACCGAGATATCCGCACCAACGCGCAGCCCGGACTCGGTAATGGCGCGCATTGCGCCC
AGCGCCATCTGATCGTTGGCAACCAGCATCGCAGTGGGAACGATGCCCTCATTCAGCATTTGCATGGTTT
GTTGAAAACCGGACATGGCACTCCAGTCGCCTTCCCGTTCCGCTATCGGCTGAATTTGATTGCGAGTGAG
ATATTTATGCCAGCCAGCCAGACGCAGACGCGCCGAGACAGAACTTAATGGGCCCGCTAACAGCGCGATT
TGCTGGTGACCCAATGCGACCAGATGCTCCACGCCCAGTCGCGTACCGTCTTCATGGGAGAAAATAATAC
TGTTGATGGGTGTCTGGTCAGAGACATCAAGAAATAACGCCGGAACATTAGTGCAGGCAGCTTCCACAGC
AATGGCATCCTGGTCATCCAGCGGATAGTTAATGATCAGCCCACTGACGCGTTGCGCGAGAAGATTGTGC
ACCGCCGCTTTACAGGCTTCGACGCCGCTTCGTTCTACCATCGACACCACCACGCTGGCACCCAGTTGAT
CGGCGCGAGATTTAATCGCCGCGACAATTTGCGACGGCGCGTGCAGGGCCAGACTGGAGGTGGCAACGCC
AATCAGCAACGACTGTTTGCCCGCCAGTTGTTGTGCCACGCGGTTGGGAATGTAATTCAGCTCCGCCATC
GCCGCTTCCACTTTTTCCCGCGTTTTCGCAGAAACGTGGCTGGCCTGGTTCACCACGCGGGAAACGGTCT
GATAAGAGACACCGGCATACTCTGCGACATCGTATAACGTTACTGGTTTCACATTCACCACCCTGAATTG
ACTCTCTTCCGGGCGCTATCATGCCATACCGCGAAAGGTTTTGCGCCATTCGATGGTGTCCGGGATCTCG
ACGCTCTCCCTTATGCGACTCCTGCATTAGGAAGCAGCCCAGTAGTAGGTTGAGGCCGTTGAGCACCGCC
GCCGCAAGGAATGGTGCATGCAAGGAGATGGCGCCCAACAGTCCCCCGGCC
Features (pLannotate 1.2.2; 20 found; start..end, strand, type, name):
    178..196     +  promoter       T7 promoter: promoter for bacteriophage T7 RNA polymerase
    197..221     +  protein_bind   lac operator: The lac repressor binds to the lac operator to inhibit transcription in E. coli. This inhibition can be relieved by adding lactose or isopropyl-β-D-thiogalactopyranoside (IPTG). lac repressor encoded by lacI
    236..258     +  RBS            RBS: efficient ribosome binding site from bacteriophage T7 gene 10 (Olins and Rangwala, 1989)
    271..287     +  CDS            6xHis (fragment): 6xHis affinity tag
    295..951     +  CDS            ULP1 (fragment): ULP1_YEAST - Experimental evidence at protein level: Swiss-Prot protein existence level 1. Protease that catalyzes two essential functions in the SUMO pathway: processing of full-length SMT3 to its mature form and deconjugation of SMT3 from targeted proteins. Has an essential role in the G2/M phase of the cell cycle. From Saccharomyces cerevisiae (strain ATCC 204508 / S288c) (Baker's yeast).
    958..975     +  CDS            9xHis (fragment): 9xHis affinity tag
    985..1034    +  CDS            SET1 (fragment): solubility-enhancement tag derived from T7 phage gene 10B
   1042..1089    +  terminator     T7 terminator: transcription terminator for bacteriophage T7 RNA polymerase
   1126..1554    +  rep_origin     f1 ori (sequence partly withheld): f1 bacteriophage origin of replication; arrow indicates direction of (+) strand synthesis
   1607..1664    +  promoter       AmpR promoter (fragment): bla
   1673..2488    -  CDS            KanR: aminoglycoside phosphotransferase; aph(3')-Ia; confers resistance to kanamycin in bacteria or G418 (Geneticin®) in eukaryotes
   2610..3198    +  rep_origin     ori: high-copy-number ColE1/pMB1/pBR322/pUC origin of replication
   3384..3523    -  misc_feature   bom: basis of mobility region from pBR322
   3625..3816    -  CDS            rop: Rop protein, which maintains plasmids at low copy number; rop
   3833..4213    +  CDS            YPB1_ECOLX: Protein predicted: Swiss-Prot protein existence level 4. From Escherichia coli.
   4285..4576    -  CDS            TcR (fragment): tetracycline efflux protein; tet; confers resistance to tetracycline
   4591..4612    -  protein_bind   CAP binding site: CAP binding activates transcription in the presence of cAMP. E. coli catabolite activator protein
   4625..5707    -  CDS            lacI: lac repressor; lacI; The lac repressor binds to the lac operator to inhibit transcription in E. coli. This inhibition can be relieved by adding lactose or isopropyl-β-D-thiogalactopyranoside (IPTG).
   5708..5785    -  promoter       lacI promoter: lacI
   5793..156     -  CDS            TcR (fragment) (across the origin): tetracycline efflux protein; tet; confers resistance to tetracycline
