[The description below was written by a language model from this plasmid's Addgene catalogue record and pLannotate feature annotations shown in this document.]
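Description:
pCDB327 is a bacterial expression plasmid built on the Novagen pET29b backbone for producing Ulp1_R3, an engineered variant of the Saccharomyces cerevisiae SUMO protease Ulp1, in Escherichia coli. The 714 bp insert was cloned between the NcoI and XhoI sites, both of which are retained, and is described as carrying solubility-enhancing mutations. The feature table identifies the coding region as a fragment of ULP1, so it encodes only part of the native protein. Ulp1 normally processes the yeast SUMO precursor Smt3 to its mature form and removes Smt3 from conjugated proteins.

Expression is driven by a T7 promoter followed by a lac operator and the T7 gene 10 ribosome binding site, and ends at a T7 terminator. The plasmid also carries lacI under its own promoter, so transcription is repressed until IPTG is added and requires a host that supplies T7 RNA polymerase. The protein bears a 6xHis tag at the N terminus, supplied with the insert, and a second His tag at the C terminus from the backbone, allowing metal-affinity purification. The short downstream match annotated as a T7 gene 10B solubility tag fragment lies after the C-terminal His tag and is probably just backbone sequence preceding the terminator.

Propagation relies on a ColE1/pBR322-type origin accompanied by bom and rop, with selection through a kanamycin resistance gene. The catalogue lists the plasmid as high copy, although rop is generally associated with reduced copy number. An f1 origin and leftover tetracycline resistance gene fragments are also annotated. The enzyme would typically be used to cleave SUMO fusion tags from recombinant proteins, consistent with the associated work on enhanced SUMO proteases.
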