Addgene plasmid #113671: pCDB327
Purpose: expresses Ulp1_R3 in Escherichia coli
Depositing lab: Christopher Bahl. Depositing organization: University of Washington. Publication: Discovery and engineering of enhanced SUMO protease enzymes. Lau YK, Baytshtok V, Howard TA, Fiala BM, Johnson JM, Carter LP, Baker D, Lima CD, Bahl CD. J Biol Chem. 2018 Aug 24;293(34):13224-13233. doi: 10.1074/jbc.RA118.004146. Epub 2018 Jul 5. PubMed 29976752.
Backbone
  Vector backbone: pET29b
  Backbone manufacturer: Novagen
  Vector type: Bacterial Expression
Growth in bacteria
  Bacterial resistance: Kanamycin, 50 μg/mL
  Growth temperature: 37°C
  Growth strain: DH5alpha
  Copy number: High Copy
Gene/Insert
  Gene/Insert name: Ulp1_R3
  Species: S. cerevisiae (budding yeast)
  Insert size (bp): 714
  Mutation: contains solubility enhancing mutations
  Promoter: T7
  Tag / fusion protein: 6-His (N terminal on insert); 6-His (C terminal on backbone)
  Cloning method: Restriction Enzyme; 5′ cloning site NcoI (not destroyed); 3′ cloning site XhoI (not destroyed)
  Sequencing primers: 5′ TAATACGACTCACTATAGGG; 3′ GCTAGTTATTGCTCAGCGG
Terms and licenses: Academic/Nonprofit Terms; Industry Terms: Not Available to Industry
How to cite: pCDB327 was a gift from Christopher Bahl (Addgene plasmid # 113671 ; http://n2t.net/addgene:113671 ; RRID:Addgene_113671)
