>Addgene plasmid #113671 | pCDB327 | depositor partial sequence | sequence record 214597 | coding sequence
ATGGGCCACCATCACCATCACCACGGTTCTCTGGTGCCAGAGCTGAACGAAAAGGACGACGACCAGGTTC
AGAAAGCGCTCGATTCTCGCGAAAACACCCAGCTGATGAACCGTGACAACATCGAAATCACCGTGCGTGA
CTTCAAAACCCTGGAGCCGCGTCGCTGGCTCAACGACACCATCATCGAGTTTTTCATGAAGTACATCGAG
AAGTCCACCCCGAACACTGTGGCGTTCAACTCTTTCTTCTACACCAACCTCTCCGAACGTGGTTACCAGG
GTGTGCGTCGTTGGATGAAGCGCAAAAAAACCCAGATCGACAAACTGGACAAAATCTTCACTCCGATCAA
CCTGAACCAGTCTCACTGGGCGCTGGGCATTATTGACCTGAAAAAGAAAACCATTGGCTACGTGGACTCT
CTCTCCAACGGTCCAAACGACTCCTCTAAGCAGATCCTGACCGACCTGCAGAAATACGTTGAAGAAGAAT
CTAAACACACCATCGGCGAAGACTTTGACCTCCGTCACCTCGACTGCCCGCAGCAGCCAAACGGTTATGA
TTGCGGTATCTATGTTTGCATGAACACCCTCTACGGTTCTGCGGACGCTCCGCTCGACTTCGACTCTAAA
GACGCTGAGCGTATGCGCCGTTTCATCGCGCACCTGATCCTCACCGACGCGCTGAAACTCGAGCACCACC
ACCACCACCACTGA
